Addgene plasmid #40017: EKAR2G_design2_mTFP_227_Venus_195
Depositing lab: Olivier Pertz. Depositing organization: University of Basel. Publication: A Versatile Toolkit to Produce Sensitive FRET Biosensors to Visualize Signaling in Time and Space. Fritz RD, Letzelter M, Reimann A, Martin K, Fusco L, Ritsma L, Ponsioen B, Fluri E, Schulte-Merker S, van Rheenen J, Pertz O. Sci Signal. 2013 Jul 23;6(285):rs12. doi: 10.1126/scisignal.2004135. PubMed 23882122.
Backbone
  Vector backbone: pTriEx4
  Backbone manufacturer: Novagen
  Backbone size w/o insert (bp): 4900
  Total vector size (bp): 6900
  Vector type: Mammalian Expression, Bacterial Expression, Insect Expression
Growth in bacteria
  Bacterial resistance: Ampicillin, 100 μg/mL
  Growth temperature: 37°C
  Growth strain: Top10
  Copy number: High Copy
Gene/Insert
  Gene/Insert name: Erk activity reporter
  Species: Synthetic
  Insert size (bp): 1994
  Promoter: CMV
  Tag / fusion protein: His-Myc (N terminal on insert)
  Cloning method: Restriction Enzyme; 5′ cloning site PacI (not destroyed); 3′ cloning site XhoI (not destroyed)
  Sequencing primers: 5′ ctggttattgtgctgtctc; 3′ tcagtggtatttgtga
Resource information
  A portion of this plasmid was derived from a plasmid made by: Karel Svoboda, Janelia Farm Research Campus, Howard Hughes Medical Institute, Ashburn
Terms and licenses: Academic/Nonprofit Terms; Industry Terms: Not Available to Industry
Depositor comments: A genetically encoded fluorescent sensor of ERK activity. 2008. PNAS 205(49)
How to cite: EKAR2G_design2_mTFP_227_Venus_195 was a gift from Olivier Pertz (Addgene plasmid # 40017 ; http://n2t.net/addgene:40017 ; RRID:Addgene_40017)
