[The description below was written by a language model from this plasmid's Addgene catalogue record.]
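Description:
EKAR2G_design2_mTFP_227_Venus_195 is a roughly 6.9 kb expression plasmid built on the Novagen pTriEx4 backbone, a multi-host vector catalogued for expression in mammalian, bacterial and insect cells. It is maintained in E. coli as a high-copy plasmid under ampicillin selection. No feature table accompanies the record, so backbone elements beyond the catalogue fields (origin, additional host-specific promoters, terminators) are not documented here.

The payload is a synthetic insert of about 2 kb encoding a genetically encoded FRET biosensor of ERK (extracellular signal-regulated kinase) activity, cloned between PacI and XhoI sites that were both preserved. The listed promoter is CMV, and the sensor carries an N-terminal His-Myc tag, which would allow affinity purification and immunodetection. The construct name indicates a second-generation EKAR sensor ("2G", design 2) using mTFP as the donor and Venus as the acceptor fluorophore. The numbers 227 and 195 most likely denote particular variants of each fluorescent protein, such as circular permutation positions, although the record does not explain them. Part of the plasmid derives from an earlier published ERK activity reporter.

In sensors of this class, ERK phosphorylation of a substrate sequence typically causes it to bind a phospho-recognition domain within the same molecule. This changes the distance or orientation of the two fluorophores and thus the FRET efficiency, though the record does not list the sensing module's components. The plasmid belongs to a toolkit for generating and optimising sensitive FRET biosensors, and it is used to image ERK signalling in space and time in living cells.
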