>Addgene plasmid #40017 | EKAR2G_design2_mTFP_227_Venus_195 | depositor partial sequence | sequence record 50951 | Biosensor
CCATGGCACACCATCACCACCATCACGGGAGCGGGGAGCAGAAACTAATATCAGAGGAGGATCTTGGCTC
AGGAACCGGTAGATCTGGGCACATGGCGGACGAGGAGAAGCTGCCGCCCGGCTGGGAGAAGCGCATGAGC
CGCAGCTCAGGCCGAGTGTACTACTTCAACCACATCACTAACGCCAGCCAGTGGGAGCGGCCCAGCGGCA
ACAGCAGCAGTGGTGGCAAAAACGGGCAGGGGGAGCCTGCCAGGAAGCTGCGCATTCTGCAGTCGACTAG
GGAGCAAGGGCTTGTGGGATCCTCCACCGACGGCATGGACGAGCTGTACAAGGGTGCTAGCGGAGGAATG
GTGAGCAAGGGCGAGGAGACCACAATGGGCGTAATCAAGCCCGACATGAAGATCAAGCTGAAGATGGAGG
GCAACGTGAATGGCCACGCCTTCGTGATCGAGGGCGAGGGCGAGGGCAAGCCCTACGACGGCACCAACAC
CATCAACCTGGAGGTGAAGGAGGGAGCCCCCCTGCCCTTCTCCTACGACATTCTGACCACCGCGTTCGCC
TACGGCAACAGGGCCTTCACCAAGTACCCCGACGACATCCCCAACTACTTCAAGCAGTCCTTCCCCGAGG
GCTACTCTTGGGAGCGCACCATGACCTTCGAGGACAAGGGCATCGTGAAGGTGAAGTCCGACATCTCCAT
GGAGGAGGACTCCTTCATCTACGAGATACACCTCAAGGGCGAGAACTTCCCCCCCAACGGCCCCGTGATG
CAGAAGAAGACCACCGGCTGGGACGCCTCCACCGAGAGGATGTACGTGCGCGACGGCGTGCTGAAGGGCG
ACGTCAAGCACAAGCTGCTGCTGGAGGGCGGCGGCCACCACCGCGTTGACTTCAAGACCATCTACAGGGC
CAAGAAGGCGGTGAAGCTGCCCGACTATCACTTTGTGGACCACCGCATCGAGATCCTGAACCACGACAAG
GACTACAACAAGGTGACCGTTTACGAGAGCGCCGTGGCCCGCAACTCCGGAACTTCTGGTTCTGGTAAAC
CTGGTTCTGGTGAAGGTTCTACTAAAGCGGCCGCCATGCTGCTGCCCGACAACCACTACCTGAGCTACCA
GTCCGCCCTGAGCAAAGACCCCAACGAGAAGCGCGATCACATGGTCCTGCTGGAGTTCGTGACCGCCGCC
GGGATCACTCTCGGCATGGACGAGCTGTACAAGGGTGGCAGCGGTGGCATGGTGAGCAAGGGCGAGGAGC
TGTTCACCGGGGTGGTGCCCATCCTGGTCGAGCTGGACGGCGACGTAAACGGCCACAAGTTCAGCGTGTC
CGGCGAGGGCGAGGGCGATGCCACCTACGGCAAGCTGACCCTGAAGCTGATCTGCACCACCGGCAAGCTG
CCCGTGCCCTGGCCCACCCTCGTGACCACCCTGGGCTACGGCCTGATGTGCTTCGCCCGCTACCCCGACC
ACATGAAGCAGCACGACTTCTTCAAGTCCGCCATGCCCGAAGGCTACGTCCAGGAGCGCACCATCTTCTT
CAAGGACGACGGCAACTACAAGACCCGCGCCGAGGTGAAGTTCGAGGGCGACACCCTGGTGAACCGCATC
GAGCTGAAGGGCATCGACTTCAAGGAGGACGGCAACATCCTGGGGCACAAGCTGGAGTACAACTACAACA
GCCACAACGTCTATATCACCGCCGACAAGCAGAAGAACGGCATCAAGGCCAACTTCAAGATCCGCCACAA
CATCGAGGACGGCGGCGTGCAGCTCGCCGACCACTACCAGCAGAACACCCCCATCGGCGACGGCCCCGTG
GGTACCGCTGACCAACTGACTGAAGAGTGGTCGACGGTACAGCGGACCGCGCCTGACGTACCACGTACAC
CAGTAGGAAAGGCAAAGCTTTCATTCCAATTCCCGCGGGCGCGGGATATCCTTCAAAAAAAACTTGAAGA
ACTTGAACTTGACGAATGAGATATCTGACTCGAG
