>Addgene plasmid #40017 | EKAR2G_design2_mTFP_227_Venus_195 | addgene partial sequence | sequence record 54710 | pTriExUP 5'-GGTTATTGTGCTGTCTCATCA-3'
TCCGGGACCTTTAATTCAACCCAACACAATATATTATAGTTAAATAAGAATTATTATCAAATCATTTGTA
TATTAATTAAAATACTATACTGTAAATTACATTTTATTTACAATCAAAGGAGATATACCATGGCACACCA
TCACCACCATCACGGGAGCGGGGAGCAGAAACTAATATCAGAGGAGGATCTTGGCTCAGGAACCGGTAGA
TCTGGGCACATGGCGGACGAGGAGAAGCTGCCGCCCGGCTGGGAGAAGCGCATGAGCCGCAGCTCAGGCC
GAGTGTACTACTTCAACCACATCACTAACGCCAGCCAGTGGGAGCGGCCCAGCGGCAACAGCAGCAGTGG
TGGCAAAAACGGGCAGGGGGAGCCTGCCAGGAAGCTGCGCATTCTGCAGTCGACTAGGGAGCAAGGGCTT
GTGGGATCCTCCACCGACGGCATGGACGAGCTGTACAAGGGTGCTAGCGGAGGAATGGTGAGCAAGGGCG
AGGAGACCACAATGGGCGTAATCAAGCCCGACATGAAGATCAAGCTGAAGATGGAGGGCAACGTGAATGG
CCACGCCTTCGTGATCGAGGGCGAGGGCGAGGGCAAGCCCTACGACGGCACCAACACCATCAACCTGGAG
GTGAAGGAGGGAGCCCCCCTGCCCTTCTCCTACGACATTCTGACCACCGCGTTCGCCTACGGC
