>Addgene plasmid #40017 | EKAR2G_design2_mTFP_227_Venus_195 | addgene partial sequence | sequence record 54820 | pTriExDOWN 5'-TCGATCTCAGTGGTATTTGTG-3'
CCTTCTGATAGGCAGCCTGCACCTGAGGTTAATCACTTAGTGATGGTGATGGTGATGGTGGTGCTCGAGT
CAGATATCTCATTCGTCAAGTTCAAGTTCTTCAAGTTTTTTTTGAAGGATATCCCGCGCCCGCGGGAATT
GGAATGAAAGCTTTGCCTTTCCTACTGGTGTACGTGGTACGTCAGGCGCGGTCCGCTGTACCGTCGACCA
CTCTTCAGTCAGTTGGTCAGCGGTACCCACGGGGCCGTCGCCGATGGGGGTGTTCTGCTGGTAGTGGTCG
GCGAGCTGCACGCCGCCGTCCTCGATGTTGTGGCGGATCTTGAAGTTGGCCTTGATGCCGTTCTTCTGCT
TGTCGGCGGTGATATAGACGTTGTGGCTGTTGTAGTTGTACTCCAGCTTGTGCCCCAGGATGTTGCCGTC
CTCCTTGAAGTCGATGCCCTTCAGCTCGATGCGGTTCACCAGGGTGTCGCCCTCGAACTTCACCTCGGCG
CGGGTCTTGTAGTTGCCGTCGTCCTTGAAGAAGATGGTGCGCTCCTGGACGTAGCCTTCGGGCATGGCGG
ACTTGAAGAAGTCGTGCTGCTTCATGTGGTCGGGGTAGCGGGCGAAGCACATCAGGCCGTAGCCCAGGGT
GGTCACGAGGGTGGGCCAGGGCACGGGCAGCTTGCCGGTGGTGCAGATCAGCTTCAGGGTCAGCTTGCCG
TAGGTGGCATCGCCCTCGCCCTCGCCGGACACGCTGAACTTGTGGCCGTTTACGTCGCCGTCCAGCTCGA
CCAGGATGGGCACCACCCCGGTGAACAGCTCCTCGCCCTTGCTCACCATGCCACCGCTGCCACCCTTGTA
CAGCTCGTCCATGCCGAGAGTGATCCCGGCG
