>Addgene plasmid #40017 | EKAR2G_design2_mTFP_227_Venus_195 | addgene partial sequence | sequence record 55446 | EGFP-N 5'-CGTCGCCGTCCAGCTCGACCAG-3'
GCTCCTCGCCCTTGCTCACCATGCCACCGCTGCCACCCTTGTACAGCTCGTCCATGCCGAGAGTGATCCC
GGCGGCGGTCACGAACTCCAGCAGGACCATGTGATCGCGCTTCTCGTTGGGGTCTTTGCTCAGGGCGGAC
TGGTAGCTCAGGTAGTGGTTGTCGGGCAGCAGCATGGCGGCCGCTTTAGTAGAACCTTCACCAGAACCAG
GTTTACCAGAACCAGAAGTTCCGGAGTTGCGGGCCACGGCGCTCTCGTAAACGGTCACCTTGTTGTAGTC
CTTGTCGTGGTTCAGGATCTCGATGCGGTGGTCCACAAAGTGATAGTCGGGCAGCTTCACCGCCTTCTTG
GCCCTGTAGATGGTCTTGAAGTCAACGCGGTGGTGGCCGCCGCCCTCCAGCAGCAGCTTGTGCTTGACGT
CGCCCTTCAGCACGCCGTCGCGCACGTACATCCTCTCGGTGGAGGCGTCCCAGCCGGTGGTCTTCTTCTG
CATCACGGGGCCGTTGGGGGGGAAGTTCTCGCCCTTGAGGTGTATCTCGTAGATGAAGGAGTCCTCCTCC
ATGGAGATGTCGGACTTCACCTTCACGATGCCCTTGTCCTCGAAGGTCATGGTGCGCTCCCAAGAGTAGC
CCTCGGGGAAGGACTGCTTGAAGTAGTTGGGGATGTCGTCGGGGTACTTGGTGAAGGCCCTGTTGCCGTA
GGCGAACGCGGTGGTCAGAATGTCGTAGGAGAAGGGCAGGGGGGCTCCCTCCTTCACCTCCAGGTTGATG
GTGTTGGTGCCGTCGTAGGGCTTGCCCTCGCCCTCGCCCTCGATCACGAA
